>Addgene plasmid #234409 | pAAV-hSyn-GRAB-HaloDAmut | addgene full sequence | sequence record 486784 | Addgene NGS Result
CCTGCAGGCAGCTGCGCGCTCGCTCGCTCACTGAGGCCGCCCGGGCGTCGGGCGACCTTTGGTCGCCCGG
CCTCAGTGAGCGAGCGAGCGCGCAGAGAGGGAGTGGCCAACTCCATCACTAGGGGTTCCTGCGGCCGCAC
GCGTATGAGGCGGGGTGGGGGTGCCTACCTGACGACCGACCCCGACCCACTGGACAAGCACCCAACCCCC
ATTCCCCAAATTGCGCATCCCCTATCAGAGAGGGGGAGGGGAAACAGGATGCGGCGAGGCGCGTGCGCAC
TGCCAGCTTCAGCACCGCGGACAGTGCCTTCGCCCCCGCCTGGCGGCGCGCGCCACCGCCGCCTCAGCAC
TGAAGGCGCGCTGACGTCACTCGCCGGTCCCCCGCAAACTCCCCTTCCCGGCCACCTTGGTCGCGTCCGC
GCCGCCGCCGGCCCAGCCGGACCGCACCACGCGAGGCGCGAGATAGGGGGGCACGGGCGCGACCATCTGC
GCTGCGGCGCCGGCGACTCAGCGCTGCCTCAGTCTGCGGTGGGCAGCGGAGGAGTCGTGTCGTGCCTGAG
AGCGCAGTCGAGAAACCGGTGCCACCATGGAGACAGACACACTCCTGCTATGGGTACTGCTGCTCTGGGT
TCCAGGTTCCACTGGTGACACAAGTTTGTACAAAAAAGTTGGCACCACCGGTAGGACTCTGAACACCTCT
GCCATGGACGGGACTGGGCTGGTGGTGGAGAGGGACTTCTCTGTTCGTATCCTCACTGCCTGTTTCCTGT
CGCTGCTCATCCTGTCCACGCTCCTGGGGAACACGCTGGTCTGTGCTGCCGTTATCAGGTTCCGACACCT
GCGGTCCAAGGTGACCAACTTCTTTGTCATCTCCTTGGCTGTGTCAGATCTCTTGGTGGCCGTCCTGGTC
ATGCCCTGGAAGGCAGTGGCTGAGATTGCTGGCTTCTGGCCCTTTGGGTCCTTCTGTAACATCTGGGTGG
CCTTTGACATCATGTGCTCCACTGCATCCATCCTCAACCTCTGTGTGATCAGCGTGGACAGGTATTGGGC
TATCTCCAGCCCTTTCAGGTATGAGAGAAAGATGACCCCCAAGGCAGCCTTCATCCTGATCAGTGTGGCA
TGGACCTTGTCTGTACTCATCTCCTTCATCCCAGTGCAGCTCAGCTGGCACAAGGCAAAACCCACAAGCC
CCTCTGATGGAAATGCCACTTCCCTGGCTGAGACCATAGACAACTGTGACTCCAGCCTCAGCAGGACATA
TGCCATCTCAGCCTCTGTAATACCCTTTTACATCCCTGTGGCCATCATGATTGTCTGCTACACCAGGATC
TACAGGATTGCCAAGCGTCGCACCCGCGTGCCACCCAGCCGCCGGGGTCCGGACGCCGTCGCCGCGCCGC
CGGGGGGCACCGAGCGCAGGCCCAACGGTATGTACTTGCCAGAGATGTGCCGTGAGACCTTCCAGGCCTA
CCGCACCACCGACGTCGGCCGCAAGCTGATCATCACCAAGAACGTTTTTATCGAGGGTACGCTGCCGATG
GGTGTCGTCCGCCCGCTGACTGAAGTCGAGATGGACCATTACCGCGAGCCGTTCCTGAATCCTGTTGACC
GCGAGCCACTGTGGCGCTTCCCAAACGAGCTGCCAATCGCCGGTGAGCCAGCGAACATCGTCGCGCTGGT
CGAAGAATACATGGACTGGCTGCACCAGTCCCCTGTCCCGAAGCTGCTGTTCTGGGGCACCCCAGGCGTT
CTGATCCCACCGGCCGAAGCCGCTCGCCTGGCCAAAAGCCTGCCTAACTGCAAGGCTGTGGACATCGGCC
CGGGTCTGAATCTGCTGCAAGAAGACAACCCGGACCTGATCGGCAGCGAGATCGCGCGCTGGCTGTCGAC
GCTCGAGATTTCCGGCGGAGGAACAGGTGGTTCTGGTGGAACAGGGGGTAGCGGAGGTACAGGAGGAAGT
ATGGCGGAGATCGGAACTGGATTCCCGTTTGATCCGCATTATGTGGAAGTTCTGGGAGAGCGCATGCATT
ATGTGGACGTTGGTCCTCGTGATGGGACACCAGTGCTGTTCCTTCACGGCAATCCGACATCGTCGTACGT
GTGGCGTAATATCATCCCGCACGTTGCCCCCACGCACCGCTGCATTGCCCCTGACTTAATTGGTATGGGG
AAAAGTGATAAGCCTGATCTGGGGTACTTCTTTGACGACCACGTACGCTTCATGGATGCTTTTATTGAAG
CATTGGGTTTGGAGGAAGTAGTTTTGGTGATCCATGATTGGGGTAGTGCTCTGGGGTTCCATTGGGCCAA
GCGTAACCCAGAACGCGTGAAAGGAATTGCCTTTATGGAGTTCATCCGTCCGATTCCAACATGGGACGAC
TGGCCTGAGTTTGCAAACTGGAAGACTCTGTCGGTGATCATGGGTGTGTTTGTGTGCTGTTGGCTACCTT
TCTTCATCTTGAACTGCATTCGGCCCTTCTGTGGGTCTGGGTGGACGCAGCCCTTCTGCATTGATTCCAA
CACCTTTGACGTGTTTGTGTGGTTTGGGTGGGCTAATTCATCCTTGAACCCCATCATTTATGCCTTTAAT
GCTGATTTTCGGAAGGCATTTTCAACCCTCTTAGGATGCTACAGACTTTGCCCTGCGACGAATAATGCCA
TAGAGACGGTGAGTATCAATAACAATGGGGCCGCGATGTTTTCCAGCCATCATGAGCCACGAGGCTCCAT
CTCCAAGGAGTGCAATCTGGTTTACCTGATCCCACATGCTGTGGGCTCCTCTGAGGACCTGAAAAAGGAG
GAGGCAGCTGGCATCGCCAGACCCTTGGAGAAGCTGTCCCCAGCCCTATCGGTCATATTGGACTATGACA
CTGACGTCTCTCTGGAGAAGATCCAACCCATCACACAAAACGGTCAGCACCCAACCTGAGAATTCGATAT
CAAGCTTATCGATAATCAACCTCTGGATTACAAAATTTGTGAAAGATTGACTGGTATTCTTAACTATGTT
GCTCCTTTTACGCTATGTGGATACGCTGCTTTAATGCCTTTGTATCATGCTATTGCTTCCCGTATGGCTT
TCATTTTCTCCTCCTTGTATAAATCCTGGTTGCTGTCTCTTTATGAGGAGTTGTGGCCCGTTGTCAGGCA
ACGTGGCGTGGTGTGCACTGTGTTTGCTGACGCAACCCCCACTGGTTGGGGCATTGCCACCACCTGTCAG
CTCCTTTCCGGGACTTTCGCTTTCCCCCTCCCTATTGCCACGGCGGAACTCATCGCCGCCTGCCTTGCCC
GCTGCTGGACAGGGGCTCGGCTGTTGGGCACTGACAATTCCGTGGTGTTGTCGGGGAAATCATCGTCCTT
TCCTTGGCTGCTCGCCTATGTTGCCACCTGGATTCTGCGCGGGACGTCCTTCTGCTACGTCCCTTCGGCC
CTCAATCCAGCGGACCTTCCTTCCCGCGGCCTGCTGCCGGCTCTGCGGCCTCTTCCGCGTCTTCGCCTTC
GCCCTCAGACGAGTCGGATCTCCCTTTGGGCCGCCTCCCCGCATCGATACCGAGCGCTGCTCGAGAGATC
TACGGGTGGCATCCCTGTGACCCCTCCCCAGTGCCTCTCCTGGCCCTGGAAGTTGCCACTCCAGTGCCCA
CCAGCCTTGTCCTAATAAAATTAAGTTGCATCATTTTGTCTGACTAGGTGTCCTTCTATAATATTATGGG
GTGGAGGGGGGTGGTATGGAGCAAGGGGCAAGTTGGGAAGACAACCTGTAGGGCCTGCGGGGTCTATTGG
GAACCAAGCTGGAGTGCAGTGGCACAATCTTGGCTCACTGCAATCTCCGCCTCCTGGGTTCAAGCGATTC
TCCTGCCTCAGCCTCCCGAGTTGTTGGGATTCCAGGCATGCATGACCAGGCTCAGCTAATTTTTGTTTTT
TTGGTAGAGACGGGGTTTCACCATATTGGCCAGGCTGGTCTCCAACTCCTAATCTCAGGTGATCTACCCA
CCTTGGCCTCCCAAATTGCTGGGATTACAGGCGTGAACCACTGCTCCCTTCCCTGTCCTTCTGATTTTGT
AGGTAACCACGTGCGGACCGAGCGGCCGCAGGAACCCCTAGTGATGGAGTTGGCCACTCCCTCTCTGCGC
GCTCGCTCGCTCACTGAGGCCGGGCGACCAAAGGTCGCCCGACGCCCGGGCTTTGCCCGGGCGGCCTCAG
TGAGCGAGCGAGCGCGCAGCTGCCTGCAGGGGCGCCTGATGCGGTATTTTCTCCTTACGCATCTGTGCGG
TATTTCACACCGCATA
[95 nt withheld, positions 4287-4381]
T
[46 nt withheld, positions 4383-4428]
C
[141 nt withheld, positions 4430-4570]
CCTTTGACGTTGGAGTCCACGTTCTTT
[37 nt withheld, positions 4598-4634]
ACTCTATCTCGGGCTATTCTTTTGATTTATAAGGGATTTTGCCGATTTCGGTCTATTGGTTAAAAAATGA
GCTGATTTAACAAAAATTTAACGCGAATTTTAACAAAATATTAACGTTTACAATTTTATGGTGCACTCTC
AGTACAATCTGCTCTGATGCCGCATAGTTAAGCCAGCCCCGACACCCGCCAACACCCGCTGACGCGCCCT
GACGGGCTTGTCTGCTCCCGGCATCCGCTTACAGACAAGCTGTGACCGTCTCCGGGAGCTGCATGTGTCA
GAGGTTTTCACCGTCATCACCGAAACGCGCGAGACGAAAGGGCCTCGTGATACGCCTATTTTTATAGGTT
AATGTCATGATAATAATGGTTTCTTAGACGTCAGGTGGCACTTTTCGGGGAAATGTGCGCGGAACCCCTA
TTTGTTTATTTTTCTAAATACATTCAAATATGTATCCGCTCATGAGACAATAACCCTGATAAATGCTTCA
ATAATATTGAAAAAGGAAGAGTATGAGTATTCAACATTTCCGTGTCGCCCTTATTCCCTTTTTTGCGGCA
TTTTGCCTTCCTGTTTTTGCTCACCCAGAAACGCTGGTGAAAGTAAAAGATGCTGAAGATCAGTTGGGTG
CACGAGTGGGTTACATCGAACTGGATCTCAACAGCGGTAAGATCCTTGAGAGTTTTCGCCCCGAAGAACG
TTTTCCAATGATGAGCACTTTTAAAGTTCTGCTATGTGGCGCGGTATTATCCCGTATTGACGCCGGGCAA
GAGCAACTCGGTCGCCGCATACACTATTCTCAGAATGACTTGGTTGAGTACTCACCAGTCACAGAAAAGC
ATCTTACGGATGGCATGACAGTAAGAGAATTATGCAGTGCTGCCATAACCATGAGTGATAACACTGCGGC
CAACTTACTTCTGACAACGATCGGAGGACCGAAGGAGCTAACCGCTTTTTTGCACAACATGGGGGATCAT
GTAACTCGCCTTGATCGTTGGGAACCGGAGCTGAATGAAGCCATACCAAACGACGAGCGTGACACCACGA
TGCCTGTAGCAATGGCAACAACGTTGCGCAAACTATTAACTGGCGAACTACTTACTCTAGCTTCCCGGCA
ACAATTAATAGACTGGATGGAGGCGGATAAAGTTGCAGGACCACTTCTGCGCTCGGCCCTTCCGGCTGGC
TGGTTTATTGCTGATAAATCTGGAGCCGGTGAGCGTGGGTCTCGCGGTATCATTGCAGCACTGGGGCCAG
ATGGTAAGCCCTCCCGTATCGTAGTTATCTACACGACGGGGAGTCAGGCAACTATGGATGAACGAAATAG
ACAGATCGCTGAGATAGGTGCCTCACTGATTAAGCATTGGTAACTGTCAGACCAAGTTTACTCATATATA
CTTTAGATTGATTTAAAACTTCATTTTTAATTTAAAAGGATCTAGGTGAAGATCCTTTTTGATAATCTCA
TGACCAAAATCCCTTAACGTGAGTTTTCGTTCCACTGAGCGTCAGACCCCGTAGAAAAGATCAAAGGATC
TTCTTGAGATCCTTTTTTTCTGCGCGTAATCTGCTGCTTGCAAACAAAAAAACCACCGCTACCAGCGGTG
GTTTGTTTGCCGGATCAAGAGCTACCAACTCTTTTTCCGAAGGTAACTGGCTTCAGCAGAGCGCAGATAC
CAAATACTGTTCTTCTAGTGTAGCCGTAGTTAGGCCACCACTTCAAGAACTCTGTAGCACCGCCTACATA
CCTCGCTCTGCTAATCCTGTTACCAGTGGCTGCTGCCAGTGGCGATAAGTCGTGTCTTACCGGGTTGGAC
TCAAGACGATAGTTACCGGATAAGGCGCAGCGGTCGGGCTGAACGGGGGGTTCGTGCACACAGCCCAGCT
TGGAGCGAACGACCTACACCGAACTGAGATACCTACAGCGTGAGCTATGAGAAAGCGCCACGCTTCCCGA
AGGGAGAAAGGCGGACAGGTATCCGGTAAGCGGCAGGGTCGGAACAGGAGAGCGCACGAGGGAGCTTCCA
GGGGGAAACGCCTGGTATCTTTATAGTCCTGTCGGGTTTCGCCACCTCTGACTTGAGCGTCGATTTTTGT
GATGCTCGTCAGGGGGGCGGAGCCTATGGAAAAACGCCAGCAACGCGGCCTTTTTACGGTTCCTGGCCTT
TTGCTGGCCTTTTGCTCACATGT
Features (pLannotate 1.2.2; 20 found; start..end, strand, type, name):
     12..39      +  repeat_region  AAV2 ITR (fragment): inverted terminal repeat of adeno-associated virus serotype 2 inverted
     68..95      +  repeat_region  AAV2 ITR (fragment): inverted terminal repeat of adeno-associated virus serotype 2 inverted
    145..567     +  promoter       hSyn promoter (fragment): human synapsin I promoter; confers neuron-specific expression (Kügler et al., 2003)
    587..649     +  sig_peptide    Igκ leader: leader sequence from mouse immunoglobulin κ light chain
    651..668     +  protein_bind   attB1 (fragment): mutant version of attB; core recombination site for the Gateway® BP reaction BP Clonase™
    800..1336    +  CDS            DRD1: DRD1_RABIT - Protein inferred from homology: Swiss-Prot protein existence level 3. Dopamine receptor whose activity is mediated by G proteins which activate adenylyl cyclase. From Oryctolagus cuniculus (Rabbit).
   1454..1906    +  CDS            HaloTag® (fragment): modified bacterial dehalogenase that forms covalent bonds with chloroalkane derivatives
   1961..2395    +  CDS            dhaA (fragment): DHAA_PSEPV - Experimental evidence at protein level: Swiss-Prot protein existence level 1. Catalyzes hydrolytic cleavage of carbon-halogen bonds in halogenated aliphatic compounds, leading to the formation of the corresponding primary alcohols, halide ions and protons. Has a broad substrate specificity, as it is able to dehalogenate mono- and di- chlorinated and brominated alkanes (up to at least C10), and the two isomers of 1,3-dichloropropene to 3-chloroallyl alcohol; the highest activity was found with 1,2-dibromoethane, while no activity was observed with the analog 1,2-dichloroethane. Fro
   2405..2635    +  CDS            HTR7 (fragment): 5HT7R_HUMAN - Experimental evidence at protein level: Swiss-Prot protein existence level 1. This is one of the several different receptors for 5- hydroxytryptamine (serotonin), a biogenic hormone that functions as a neurotransmitter, a hormone, and a mitogen. The activity of this receptor is mediated by G proteins that stimulate adenylate cyclase. From Homo sapiens (Human).
   2930..2954    +  misc_feature   MCS (fragment): pBluescript multiple cloning site
   2954..3542    +  misc_feature   WPRE: woodchuck hepatitis virus posttranscriptional regulatory element
   3574..4050    +  polyA_signal   hGH poly(A) signal: human growth hormone polyadenylation signal
   4090..4230    +  repeat_region  AAV2 ITR: inverted terminal repeat of adeno-associated virus serotype 2 inverted
   4235..4286    -  misc_feature   bom (fragment): basis of mobility region from pBR322
   4305..4760    +  rep_origin     f1 ori (sequence partly withheld): f1 bacteriophage origin of replication; arrow indicates direction of (+) strand synthesis
   4761..4810    -  misc_feature   bom (fragment): basis of mobility region from pBR322
   4912..4947    -  CDS            rop (fragment): Rop protein, which maintains plasmids at low copy number; rop
   5042..5146    +  promoter       AmpR promoter: bla
   5147..6007    +  CDS            AmpR: β-lactamase; bla; confers resistance to ampicillin, carbenicillin, and related antibiotics
   6178..6766    +  rep_origin     ori: high-copy-number ColE1/pMB1/pBR322/pUC origin of replication
