[The description below was written by a language model from this plasmid's Addgene catalogue record and pLannotate feature annotations shown in this document.]
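Description:
pAAV-hSyn-GRAB-HaloDAmut is an adeno-associated virus transfer plasmid (about 6.8 kb) built on a pAAV backbone for neuronal expression of a control version of a chemigenetic dopamine sensor. In bacteria it is maintained as a high-copy plasmid through a ColE1/pUC-type origin and selected with ampicillin via the β-lactamase gene. An f1 phage origin is also present. The expression cassette is flanked by AAV2 inverted terminal repeats, which direct replication and packaging of the intervening DNA into AAV particles. The right-hand ITR is annotated in full, whereas only short fragments of the left one were detected in the sequencing-derived record.

Within the ITRs, the human synapsin I promoter restricts expression to neurons. The open reading frame begins with a mouse Igκ leader peptide, commonly used to promote membrane targeting of receptor-based sensors. It continues with dopamine D1 receptor-like sequence interrupted by two dehalogenase/HaloTag-matching segments, an arrangement consistent with a rearranged HaloTag module inserted into the receptor. A downstream stretch is annotated by homology to a serotonin receptor and probably represents further GPCR scaffold. The annotation matched a rabbit D1 entry, but the catalogue gives the insert species as human. A WPRE and the human growth hormone polyadenylation signal follow, enhancing transcript stability and ensuring 3′ end processing.

In GRAB sensors of this type, ligand-induced receptor conformational change modulates the fluorescence of a chloroalkane dye bound covalently to HaloTag. HaloDAmut is described as the control sensor, used alongside the functional HaloDA sensors to rule out dopamine-independent signals. The record does not state which mutation distinguishes it.
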