Addgene plasmid #234409: pAAV-hSyn-GRAB-HaloDAmut
Purpose: Expresses the chemigenetic dopamine (DA) control sensor GRAB_HaloDAmut in neurons
Depositing lab: Yulong Li. Depositing organization: Peking University. Publication: In vivo multiplex imaging of dynamic neurochemical networks with designed far-red dopamine sensors. Zheng Y, Cai R, Wang K, Zhang J, Zhuo Y, Dong H, Zhang Y, Wang Y, Deng F, Ji E, Cui Y, Fang S, Zhang X, Zhang K, Wang J, Li G, Miao X, Wang Z, Yang Y, Li S, Grimm J, Johnsson K, Schreiter E, Lavis L, Chen Z, Mu Y, Li Y. Science. 2025 Jun 5;388: 6751. doi: https://doi.org/10.1126/science.adt7705. PubMed 39763912.
Backbone
  Vector backbone: pAAV
  Vector type: AAV
Growth in bacteria
  Bacterial resistance: Ampicillin, 100 μg/mL
  Growth temperature: 37°C
  Growth strain: NEB Stable
  Copy number: High Copy
Gene/Insert
  Gene/Insert name: GPCR activation based chemigenetic dopamine (DA) control sensor GRAB_HaloDAmut (alt names: GRAB_HaloDAmut; HaloDAmut)
  Species: H. sapiens (human)
  Promoter: hSyn
  Cloning method: Gibson Cloning
  Sequencing primers: 5′ ACGGGCGCGACCATCTGCGC; 3′ CATTAAAGCAGCGTATCC
Terms and licenses: Academic/Nonprofit Terms; Industry Terms: Not Available to Industry
Depositor comments: Please visit https://doi.org/10.1101/2024.12.22.629999 for bioRxiv preprint.
How to cite: pAAV-hSyn-GRAB-HaloDAmut was a gift from Yulong Li (Addgene plasmid # 234409 ; http://n2t.net/addgene:234409 ; RRID:Addgene_234409)
